Addgene plasmid #116362: pHAGE-ERBB3-L263F
Purpose: Lentiviral expression of ERBB3 L263F
Depositing lab: Gordon Mills & Kenneth Scott. Publication: Systematic Functional Annotation of Somatic Mutations in Cancer. Ng PK, Li J, Jeong KJ, Shao S, Chen H, Tsang YH, Sengupta S, Wang Z, Bhavana VH, Tran R, Soewito S, Minussi DC, Moreno D, Kong K, Dogruluk T, Lu H, Gao J, Tokheim C, Zhou DC, Johnson AM, Zeng J, Ip CKM, Ju Z, Wester M, Yu S, Li Y, Vellano CP, Schultz N, Karchin R, Ding L, Lu Y, Cheung LWT, Chen K, Shaw KR, Meric-Bernstam F, Scott KL, Yi S, Sahni N, Liang H, Mills GB. Cancer Cell. 2018 Mar 12;33(3):450-462.e10. doi: 10.1016/j.ccell.2018.01.021. PubMed 29533785.
Backbone
  Vector backbone: pHAGE
  Vector type: Lentiviral
Growth in bacteria
  Bacterial resistance: Ampicillin, 100 μg/mL
  Growth temperature: 37°C
  Growth strain: Stbl3
  Copy number: High Copy
Gene/Insert
  Gene/Insert name: ERBB3
  Species: H. sapiens (human)
  Mutation: L263F
  Entrez Gene: ERBB3 (a.k.a. ErbB-3, FERLK, HER3, LCCS2, MDA-BF-1, VSCN1, c-erbB-3, c-erbB3, erbB3-S, p180-ErbB3, p45-sErbB3, p85-sErbB3)
  Cloning method: Gateway Cloning
Terms and licenses: Academic/Nonprofit Terms; Industry Terms: Not Available to Industry
How to cite: pHAGE-ERBB3-L263F was a gift from Gordon Mills & Kenneth Scott (Addgene plasmid # 116362)
