[The description below was written by a language model from this plasmid's Addgene catalogue record and pLannotate feature annotations shown in this document.]
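Description:
pHAGE-ERBB3-L263F is an HIV-1-derived lentiviral expression plasmid of about 12.5 kb built on the pHAGE backbone. It delivers a mutant form of human ERBB3 (HER3), the neuregulin-binding receptor tyrosine kinase family member, carrying the L263F substitution. In bacteria it is maintained through a high-copy ColE1/pUC-type origin and selected with ampicillin via the β-lactamase gene. The backbone also retains small remnants of lac regulatory elements, an SV40 origin and an SV40 polyadenylation signal.

The transfer cassette lies between a truncated 5' LTR and a self-inactivating ΔU3 3' LTR. It includes the Ψ packaging signal with an adjoining gag fragment, the Rev response element for Rev-dependent nuclear export of the genomic RNA, and the cPPT/CTS element. Packaging functions are not encoded on this plasmid and would have to be provided separately. Within the provirus, the constitutive human EF-1α promoter drives the ERBB3 open reading frame, which was introduced by Gateway recombination and is therefore flanked by attB1 and attB2 sites. A V5 epitope tag is annotated downstream of attB2, but the record does not state whether it is translated in frame with the receptor. An EMCV IRES follows and directs translation of EGFP from the same transcript, so fluorescence marks transduced cells. A WPRE upstream of the 3' LTR enhances transcript expression.

The stated purpose is lentiviral expression of ERBB3 L263F. The construct comes from a study that systematically annotated the functional effects of somatic cancer mutations, which suits it to stable expression of this variant in mammalian cells for comparison with other alleles.
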