Features (pLannotate 1.2.2; 27 found; start..end, strand, type, name):
    377..634     +  LTR            5' LTR (truncated): truncated 5' long terminal repeat (LTR) from HIV-1
    681..806     +  misc_feature   HIV-1 Ψ: packaging signal of human immunodeficiency virus type 1
    790..1128    +  CDS            HIV-1 gag (fragment): gag protein from human immunodeficiency virus 1; gag
   1303..1536    +  misc_feature   RRE: The Rev response element (RRE) of HIV-1 allows for Rev-dependent mRNA export from the nucleus to the cytoplasm.
   1913..2013    +  CDS            Rev (fragment): human immunodeficiency virus 1 (HIV-1) Rev protein; rev; enhances nuclear export of unspliced and incompletely spliced viral mRNAs
   2058..2175    +  misc_feature   cPPT/CTS: central polypurine tract and central termination sequence of HIV-1
   2223..3401    +  promoter       EF-1α promoter: strong constitutive promoter for human elongation factor EF-1α
   3422..3442    +  protein_bind   attB1: mutant version of attB; core recombination site for the Gateway® BP reaction BP Clonase™
   3448..7473    +  CDS            ERBB3: ERBB3_HUMAN - Also known as HER3. Experimental evidence at protein level: Swiss-Prot protein existence level 1. Tyrosine-protein kinase that plays an essential role as cell surface receptor for neuregulins. Binds to neuregulin-1 (NRG1) and is activated by it; ligand-binding increases phosphorylation on tyrosine residues and promotes its association with the p85 subunit of phosphatidylinositol 3-kinase (PubMed:20682778). May also be activated by CSPG5 (PubMed:15358134). Involved in the regulation of myeloid cell differentiation (PubMed:27416908). From Homo sapiens (Human).
   7478..7502    -  protein_bind   attB2: mutant version of attB; recombination site for the Gateway® BP reaction BP Clonase™
   7555..7596    +  CDS            V5 tag: epitope tag from simian virus 5
   7722..8184    +  misc_feature   IRES: internal ribosome entry site (IRES) of the encephalomyocarditis virus (EMCV)
   8198..8917    +  CDS            EGFP: the original enhanced GFP (Yang et al., 1996) mammalian codon-optimized
   8931..9519    +  misc_feature   WPRE: woodchuck hepatitis virus posttranscriptional regulatory element
   9527..9592    +  CDS            nef (fragment): NEF_HV1Z2 - Experimental evidence at protein level: Swiss-Prot protein existence level 1. Extracellular Nef protein targets CD4(+) T-lymphocytes for apoptosis by interacting with CXCR4 surface receptors. From Human immunodeficiency virus type 1 group M subtype D (isolate Z2/CDC-Z34) (HIV-1).
   9594..9827    +  LTR            3' LTR (ΔU3): self-inactivating 3' long terminal repeat (LTR) from HIV-1
  10032..10136   +  promoter       AmpR promoter: bla
  10137..10997   +  CDS            AmpR: β-lactamase; bla; confers resistance to ampicillin, carbenicillin, and related antibiotics
  11168..11756   +  rep_origin     ori: high-copy-number ColE1/pMB1/pBR322/pUC origin of replication
  11939..11993   +  CDS            lacI (fragment): lac repressor; lacI; The lac repressor binds to the lac operator to inhibit transcription in E. coli. This inhibition can be relieved by adding lactose or isopropyl-β-D-thiogalactopyranoside (IPTG).
  11999..12092   +  rep_origin     SV40 ori (fragment): SV40 origin of replication
  12117..12154   +  CDS            lacI (fragment): lac repressor; lacI; The lac repressor binds to the lac operator to inhibit transcription in E. coli. This inhibition can be relieved by adding lactose or isopropyl-β-D-thiogalactopyranoside (IPTG).
  12167..12188   +  protein_bind   CAP binding site: CAP binding activates transcription in the presence of cAMP. E. coli catabolite activator protein
  12203..12233   +  promoter       lac promoter: promoter for the E. coli lac operon
  12237..12259   +  protein_bind   lac operator (fragment): The lac repressor binds to the lac operator to inhibit transcription in E. coli. This inhibition can be relieved by adding lactose or isopropyl-β-D-thiogalactopyranoside (IPTG). lac repressor encoded by lacI
  12291..12374   +  polyA_signal   SV40 poly(A) signal (fragment): SV40 polyadenylation signal
  12541..329     +  CDS            nef (fragment) (across the origin): NEF_HV1BR - Experimental evidence at protein level: Swiss-Prot protein existence level 1. Extracellular Nef protein targets CD4(+) T-lymphocytes for apoptosis by interacting with CXCR4 surface receptors (PubMed:14990729). From Human immunodeficiency virus type 1 group M subtype B (isolate BRU/LAI) (HIV-1).
>Addgene plasmid #116362 | pHAGE-ERBB3-L263F | addgene full sequence | sequence record 250702 | Addgene NGS Result
TGGAAGGGCTAATTCACTCCCAAAGAAGACAAGATATCCTTGATCTGTGGATCTACCACACACAAGGCTA
CTTCCCTGATTAGCAGAACTACACACCAGGGCCAGGGGTCAGATATCCACTGACCTTTGGATGGTGCTAC
AAGCTAGTACCAGTTGAGCCAGATAAGGTAGAAGAGGCCAATAAAGGAGAGAACACCAGCTTGTTACACC
CTGTGAGCCTGCATGGGATGGATGACCCGGAGAGAGAAGTGTTAGAGTGGAGGTTTGACAGCCGCCTAGC
ATTTCATCACGTGGCCCGAGAGCTGCATCCGGAGTACTTCAAGAACTGCTGATATCGAGCTTGCTACAAG
GGACTTTCCGCTGGGGACTTTCCAGGGAGGCGTGGCCTGGGCGGGACTGGGGAGTGGCGAGCCCTCAGAT
CCTGCATATAAGCAGCTGCTTTTTGCCTGTACTGGGTCTCTCTGGTTAGACCAGATCTGAGCCTGGGAGC
TCTCTGGCTAACTAGGGAACCCACTGCTTAAGCCTCAATAAAGCTTGCCTTGAGTGCTTCAAGTAGTGTG
TGCCCGTCTGTTGTGTGACTCTGGTAACTAGAGATCCCTCAGACCCTTTTAGTCAGTGTGGAAAATCTCT
AGCAGTGGCGCCCGAACAGGGACTTGAAAGCGAAAGGGAAACCAGAGGAGCTCTCTCGACGCAGGACTCG
GCTTGCTGAAGCGCGCACGGCAAGAGGCGAGGGGCGGCGACTGGTGAGTACGCCAAAAATTTTGACTAGC
GGAGGCTAGAAGGAGAGAGATGGGTGCGAGAGCGTCAGTATTAAGCGGGGGAGAATTAGATCGCGATGGG
AAAAAATTCGGTTAAGGCCAGGGGGAAAGAAAAAATATAAATTAAAACATATAGTATGGGCAAGCAGGGA
GCTAGAACGATTCGCAGTTAATCCTGGCCTGTTAGAAACATCAGAAGGCTGTAGACAAATACTGGGACAG
CTACAACCATCCCTTCAGACAGGATCAGAAGAACTTAGATCATTATATAATACAGTAGCAACCCTCTATT
GTGTGCATCAAAGGATAGAGATAAAAGACACCAAGGAAGCTTTAGACAAGATAGAGGAAGAGCAAAACAA
AAGTAAGACCACCGCACAGCAAGCGGCCGGCCGCTGATCTTCAGACCTGGAGGAGGAGATATGAGGGACA
ATTGGAGAAGTGAATTATATAAATATAAAGTAGTAAAAATTGAACCATTAGGAGTAGCACCCACCAAGGC
AAAGAGAAGAGTGGTGCAGAGAGAAAAAAGAGCAGTGGGAATAGGAGCTTTGTTCCTTGGGTTCTTGGGA
GCAGCAGGAAGCACTATGGGCGCAGCGTCAATGACGCTGACGGTACAGGCCAGACAATTATTGTCTGGTA
TAGTGCAGCAGCAGAACAATTTGCTGAGGGCTATTGAGGCGCAACAGCATCTGTTGCAACTCACAGTCTG
GGGCATCAAGCAGCTCCAGGCAAGAATCCTGGCTGTGGAAAGATACCTAAAGGATCAACAGCTCCTGGGG
ATTTGGGGTTGCTCTGGAAAACTCATTTGCACCACTGCTGTGCCTTGGAATGCTAGTTGGAGTAATAAAT
CTCTGGAACAGATTTGGAATCACACGACCTGGATGGAGTGGGACAGAGAAATTAACAATTACACAAGCTT
AATACACTCCTTAATTGAAGAATCGCAAAACCAGCAAGAAAAGAATGAACAAGAATTATTGGAATTAGAT
AAATGGGCAAGTTTGTGGAATTGGTTTAACATAACAAATTGGCTGTGGTATATAAAATTATTCATAATGA
TAGTAGGAGGCTTGGTAGGTTTAAGAATAGTTTTTGCTGTACTTTCTATAGTGAATAGAGTTAGGCAGGG
ATATTCACCATTATCGTTTCAGACCCACCTCCCAACCCCGAGGGGACCCGACAGGCCCGAAGGAATAGAA
GAAGAAGGTGGAGAGAGAGACAGAGACAGATCCATTCGATTAGTGAACGGATCTCGACGGTATCGCCGAA
TTCACAAATGGCAGTATTCATCCACAATTTTAAAAGAAAAGGGGGGATTGGGGGGTACAGTGCAGGGGAA
AGAATAGTAGACATAATAGCAACAGACATACAAACTAAAGAATTACAAAAACAAATTACAAAAATTCAAA
ATTTTCGGGTTTATTACAGGGACAGCAGAGATCCAGTTTGGACTAGTCGTGAGGCTCCGGTGCCCGTCAG
TGGGCAGAGCGCACATCGCCCACAGTCCCCGAGAAGTTGGGGGGAGGGGTCGGCAATTGAACCGGTGCCT
AGAGAAGGTGGCGCGGGGTAAACTGGGAAAGTGATGTCGTGTACTGGCTCCGCCTTTTTCCCGAGGGTGG
GGGAGAACCGTATATAAGTGCAGTAGTCGCCGTGAACGTTCTTTTTCGCAACGGGTTTGCCGCCAGAACA
CAGGTAAGTGCCGTGTGTGGTTCCCGCGGGCCTGGCCTCTTTACGGGTTATGGCCCTTGCGTGCCTTGAA
TTACTTCCACCTGGCTGCAGTACGTGATTCTTGATCCCGAGCTTCGGGTTGGAAGTGGGTGGGAGAGTTC
GAGGCCTTGCGCTTAAGGAGCCCCTTCGCCTCGTGCTTGAGTTGAGGCCTGGCCTGGGCGCTGGGGCCGC
CGCGTGCGAATCTGGTGGCACCTTCGCGCCTGTCTCGCTGCTTTCGATAAGTCTCTAGCCATTTAAAATT
TTTGATGACCTGCTGCGACGCTTTTTTTCTGGCAAGATAGTCTTGTAAATGCGGGCCAAGATCTGCACAC
TGGTATTTCGGTTTTTGGGGCCGCGGGCGGCGACGGGGCCCGTGCGTCCCAGCGCACATGTTCGGCGAGG
CGGGGCCTGCGAGCGCGGCCACCGAGAATCGGACGGGGGTAGTCTCAAGCTGGCCGGCCTGCTCTGGTGC
CTGGCCTCGCGCCGCCGTGTATCGCCCCGCCCTGGGCGGCAAGGCTGGCCCGGTCGGCACCAGTTGCGTG
AGCGGAAAGATGGCCGCTTCCCGGCCCTGCTGCAGGGAGCTCAAAATGGAGGACGCGGCGCTCGGGAGAG
CGGGCGGGTGAGTCACCCACACAAAGGAAAAGGGCCTTTCCGTCCTCAGCCGTCGCTTCATGTGACTCCA
CGGAGTACCGGGCGCCGTCCAGGCACCTCGATTAGTTCTCGAGCTTTTGGAGTACGTCGTCTTTAGGTTG
GGGGGAGGGGTTTTATGCGATGGAGTTTCCCCACACTGAGTGGGTGGAGACTGAAGTTAGGCCAGCTTGG
CACTTGATGTAATTCTCCTTGGAATTTGCCCTTTTTGAGTTTGGATCTTGGTTCATTCTCAAGCCTCAGA
CAGTGGTTCAAAGTTTTTTTCTTCCATTTCAGGTGTCGTGAAGCGGCCCTGCAGATATCAACAAGTTTGT
ACAAAAAAGCAGGCACCATGAGGGCGAACGACGCTCTGCAGGTGCTGGGCTTGCTTTTCAGCCTGGCCCG
GGGCTCCGAGGTGGGCAACTCTCAGGCAGTGTGTCCTGGGACTCTGAATGGCCTGAGTGTGACCGGCGAT
GCTGAGAACCAATACCAGACACTGTACAAGCTCTACGAGAGGTGTGAGGTGGTGATGGGGAACCTTGAGA
TTGTGCTCACGGGACACAATGCCGACCTCTCCTTCCTGCAGTGGATTCGAGAAGTGACAGGCTATGTCCT
CGTGGCCATGAATGAATTCTCTACTCTACCATTGCCCAACCTCCGCGTGGTGCGAGGGACCCAGGTCTAC
GATGGGAAGTTTGCCATCTTCGTCATGTTGAACTATAACACCAACTCCAGCCACGCTCTGCGCCAGCTCC
GCTTGACTCAGCTCACCGAGATTCTGTCAGGGGGTGTTTATATTGAGAAGAACGATAAGCTTTGTCACAT
GGACACAATTGACTGGAGGGACATCGTGAGGGACCGAGATGCTGAGATAGTGGTGAAGGACAATGGCAGA
AGCTGTCCCCCCTGTCATGAGGTTTGCAAGGGGCGATGCTGGGGTCCTGGATCAGAAGACTGCCAGACAT
TGACCAAGACCATCTGTGCTCCTCAGTGTAATGGTCACTGCTTTGGGCCCAACCCCAACCAGTGCTGCCA
TGATGAGTGTGCCGGGGGCTGCTCAGGCCCTCAGGACACAGACTGCTTTGCCTGCCGGCACTTCAATGAC
AGTGGAGCCTGTGTACCTCGCTGTCCACAGCCTTTTGTCTACAACAAGCTAACTTTCCAGCTGGAACCCA
ATCCCCACACCAAGTATCAGTATGGAGGAGTTTGTGTAGCCAGCTGTCCCCATAACTTTGTGGTGGATCA
AACATCCTGTGTCAGGGCCTGTCCTCCTGACAAGATGGAAGTAGATAAAAATGGGCTCAAGATGTGTGAG
CCTTGTGGGGGACTATGTCCCAAAGCCTGTGAGGGAACAGGCTCTGGGAGCCGCTTCCAGACTGTGGACT
CGAGCAACATTGATGGATTTGTGAACTGCACCAAGATCCTGGGCAACCTGGACTTTCTGATCACCGGCCT
CAATGGAGACCCCTGGCACAAGATCCCTGCCCTGGACCCAGAGAAGCTCAATGTCTTCCGGACAGTACGG
GAGATCACAGGTTACCTGAACATCCAGTCCTGGCCGCCCCACATGCACAACTTCAGTGTTTTTTCCAATT
TGACAACCATTGGAGGCAGAAGCCTCTACAACCGGGGCTTCTCATTGTTGATCATGAAGAACTTGAATGT
CACATCTCTGGGCTTCCGATCCCTGAAGGAAATTAGTGCTGGGCGTATCTATATAAGTGCCAATAGGCAG
CTCTGCTACCACCACTCTTTGAACTGGACCAAGGTGCTTCGGGGGCCTACGGAAGAGCGACTAGACATCA
AGCATAATCGGCCGCGCAGAGACTGCGTGGCAGAGGGCAAAGTGTGTGACCCACTGTGCTCCTCTGGGGG
ATGCTGGGGCCCAGGCCCTGGTCAGTGCTTGTCCTGTCGAAATTATAGCCGAGGAGGTGTCTGTGTGACC
CACTGCAACTTTCTGAATGGGGAGCCTCGAGAATTTGCCCATGAGGCCGAATGCTTCTCCTGCCACCCGG
AATGCCAACCCATGGAGGGCACTGCCACATGCAATGGCTCGGGCTCTGATACTTGTGCTCAATGTGCCCA
TTTTCGAGATGGGCCCCACTGTGTGAGCAGCTGCCCCCATGGAGTCCTAGGTGCCAAGGGCCCAATCTAC
AAGTACCCAGATGTTCAGAATGAATGTCGGCCCTGCCATGAGAACTGCACCCAGGGGTGTAAAGGACCAG
AGCTTCAAGACTGTTTAGGACAAACACTGGTGCTGATCGGCAAAACCCATCTGACAATGGCTTTGACAGT
GATAGCAGGATTGGTAGTGATTTTCATGATGCTGGGCGGCACTTTTCTCTACTGGCGTGGGCGCCGGATT
CAGAATAAAAGGGCTATGAGGCGATACTTGGAACGGGGTGAGAGCATAGAGCCTCTGGACCCCAGTGAGA
AGGCTAACAAAGTCTTGGCCAGAATCTTCAAAGAGACAGAGCTAAGGAAGCTTAAAGTGCTTGGCTCGGG
TGTCTTTGGAACTGTGCACAAAGGAGTGTGGATCCCTGAGGGTGAATCAATCAAGATTCCAGTCTGCATT
AAAGTCATTGAGGACAAGAGTGGACGGCAGAGTTTTCAAGCTGTGACAGATCATATGCTGGCCATTGGCA
GCCTGGACCATGCCCACATTGTAAGGCTGCTGGGACTATGCCCAGGGTCATCTCTGCAGCTTGTCACTCA
ATATTTGCCTCTGGGTTCTCTGCTGGATCATGTGAGACAACACCGGGGGGCACTGGGGCCACAGCTGCTG
CTCAACTGGGGAGTACAAATTGCCAAGGGAATGTACTACCTTGAGGAACATGGTATGGTGCATAGAAACC
TGGCTGCCCGAAACGTGCTACTCAAGTCACCCAGTCAGGTTCAGGTGGCAGATTTTGGTGTGGCTGACCT
GCTGCCTCCTGATGATAAGCAGCTGCTATACAGTGAGGCCAAGACTCCAATTAAGTGGATGGCCCTTGAG
AGTATCCACTTTGGGAAATACACACACCAGAGTGATGTCTGGAGCTATGGTGTGACAGTTTGGGAGTTGA
TGACCTTCGGGGCAGAGCCCTATGCAGGGCTACGATTGGCTGAAGTACCAGACCTGCTAGAGAAGGGGGA
GCGGTTGGCACAGCCCCAGATCTGCACAATTGATGTCTACATGGTGATGGTCAAGTGTTGGATGATTGAT
GAGAACATTCGCCCAACCTTTAAAGAACTAGCCAATGAGTTCACCAGGATGGCCCGAGACCCACCACGGT
ATCTGGTCATAAAGAGAGAGAGTGGGCCTGGAATAGCCCCTGGGCCAGAGCCCCATGGTCTGACAAACAA
GAAGCTAGAGGAAGTAGAGCTGGAGCCAGAACTAGACCTAGACCTAGACTTGGAAGCAGAGGAGGACAAC
CTGGCAACCACCACACTGGGCTCCGCCCTCAGCCTACCAGTTGGAACACTTAATCGGCCACGTGGGAGCC
AGAGCCTTTTAAGTCCATCATCTGGATACATGCCCATGAACCAGGGTAATCTTGGGGAGTCTTGCCAGGA
GTCTGCAGTTTCTGGGAGCAGTGAACGGTGCCCCCGTCCAGTCTCTCTACACCCAATGCCACGGGGATGC
CTGGCATCAGAGTCATCAGAGGGGCATGTAACAGGCTCTGAGGCTGAGCTCCAGGAGAAAGTGTCAATGT
GTAGGAGCCGGAGCAGGAGCCGGAGCCCACGGCCACGCGGAGATAGCGCCTACCATTCCCAGCGCCACAG
TCTGCTGACTCCTGTTACCCCACTCTCCCCACCCGGGTTAGAGGAAGAGGATGTCAACGGTTATGTCATG
CCAGATACACACCTCAAAGGTACTCCCTCCTCCCGGGAAGGCACCCTTTCTTCAGTGGGTCTCAGTTCTG
TCCTGGGTACTGAAGAAGAAGATGAAGATGAGGAGTATGAATACATGAACCGGAGGAGAAGGCACAGTCC
ACCTCATCCCCCTAGGCCAAGTTCCCTTGAGGAGCTGGGTTATGAGTACATGGATGTGGGGTCAGACCTC
AGTGCCTCTCTGGGCAGCACACAGAGTTGCCCACTCCACCCTGTACCCATCATGCCCACTGCAGGCACAA
CTCCAGATGAAGACTATGAATATATGAATCGGCAACGAGATGGAGGTGGTCCTGGGGGTGATTATGCAGC
CATGGGGGCCTGCCCAGCATCTGAGCAAGGGTATGAAGAGATGAGAGCTTTTCAGGGGCCTGGACATCAG
GCCCCCCATGTCCATTATGCCCGCCTAAAAACTCTACGTAGCTTAGAGGCTACAGACTCTGCCTTTGATA
ACCCTGATTACTGGCATAGCAGGCTTTTCCCCAAGGCTAATGCCAAGAGAACGTAGAACCCAGCTTTCTT
GTACAAAGTGGTTGATATCCAGCACAGTGGCGGCCGCTCGAGTCTAGAGGGCCCGCGGTTCGAAGGTAAG
CCTATCCCTAACCCTCTCCTCGGTCTCGATTCTACGCGTACCGGTTAGTAATGAGATCCCTCCCCCCCCC
CTAACGTTACTGGCCGAAGCCGCTTGGAATAAGGCCGGTGTGCGTTTGTCTATATGTTATTTTCCACCAT
ATTGCCGTCTTTTGGCAATGTGAGGGCCCGGAAACCTGGCCCTGTCTTCTTGACGAGCATTCCTAGGGGT
CTTTCCCCTCTCGCCAAAGGAATGCAAGGTCTGTTGAATGTCGTGAAGGAAGCAGTTCCTCTGGAAGCTT
CTTGAAGACAAACAACGTCTGTAGCGACCCTTTGCAGGCAGCGGAACCCCCCACCTGGCGACAGGTGCCT
CTGCGGCCAAAAGCCACGTGTATAAGATACACCTGCAAAGGCGGCACAACCCCAGTGCCACGTTGTGAGT
TGGATAGTTGTGGAAAGAGTCAAATGGCTCTCCTCAAGCGTATTCAACAAGGGGCTGAAGGATGCCCAGA
AGGTACCCCATTGTATGGGATCTGATCTGGGGCCTCGGTGCACATGCTTTACATGTGTTTAGTCGAGGTT
AAAAAAACGTCTAGGCCCCCCGAACCACGGGGACGTGGTTTTCCTTTGAAAAACACGATGATAATATGGC
CACACATATGGTGAGCAAGGGCGAGGAGCTGTTCACCGGGGTGGTGCCCATCCTGGTCGAGCTGGACGGC
GACGTAAACGGCCACAAGTTCAGCGTGTCCGGCGAGGGCGAGGGCGATGCCACCTACGGCAAGCTGACCC
TGAAGTTCATCTGCACCACCGGCAAGCTGCCCGTGCCCTGGCCCACCCTCGTGACCACCCTGACCTACGG
CGTGCAGTGCTTCAGCCGCTACCCCGACCACATGAAGCAGCACGACTTCTTCAAGTCCGCCATGCCCGAA
GGCTACGTCCAGGAGCGCACCATCTTCTTCAAGGACGACGGCAACTACAAGACCCGCGCCGAGGTGAAGT
TCGAGGGCGACACCCTGGTGAACCGCATCGAGCTGAAGGGCATCGACTTCAAGGAGGACGGCAACATCCT
GGGGCACAAGCTGGAGTACAACTACAACAGCCACAACGTCTATATCATGGCCGACAAGCAGAAGAACGGC
ATCAAGGTGAACTTCAAGATCCGCCACAACATCGAGGACGGCAGCGTGCAGCTCGCCGACCACTACCAGC
AGAACACCCCCATCGGCGACGGCCCCGTGCTGCTGCCCGACAACCACTACCTGAGCACCCAGTCCGCCCT
GAGCAAAGACCCCAACGAGAAGCGCGATCACATGGTCCTGCTGGAGTTCGTGACCGCCGCCGGGATCACT
CTCGGCATGGACGAGCTGTACAAGTAAATCGATAGATCCTAATCAACCTCTGGATTACAAAATTTGTGAA
AGATTGACTGGTATTCTTAACTATGTTGCTCCTTTTACGCTATGTGGATACGCTGCTTTAATGCCTTTGT
ATCATGCTATTGCTTCCCGTATGGCTTTCATTTTCTCCTCCTTGTATAAATCCTGGTTGCTGTCTCTTTA
TGAGGAGTTGTGGCCCGTTGTCAGGCAACGTGGCGTGGTGTGCACTGTGTTTGCTGACGCAACCCCCACT
GGTTGGGGCATTGCCACCACCTGTCAGCTCCTTTCCGGGACTTTCGCTTTCCCCCTCCCTATTGCCACGG
CGGAACTCATCGCCGCCTGCCTTGCCCGCTGCTGGACAGGGGCTCGGCTGTTGGGCACTGACAATTCCGT
GGTGTTGTCGGGGAAATCATCGTCCTTTCCTTGGCTGCTCGCCTGTGTTGCCACCTGGATTCTGCGCGGG
ACGTCCTTCTGCTACGTCCCTTCGGCCCTCAATCCAGCGGACCTTCCTTCCCGCGGCCTGCTGCCGGCTC
TGCGGCCTCTTCCGCGTCTTCGCCTTCGCCCTCAGACGAGTCGGATCTCCCTTTGGGCCGCCTCCCCGCC
TGAGATCCTTTAAGACCAATGACTTACAAGGCAGCTGTAGATCTTAGCCACTTTTTAAAAGAAAAGGGGG
GACTGGAAGGGCTAATTCACTCCCAACGAAGACAAGATCTGCTTTTTGCTTGTACTGGGTCTCTCTGGTT
AGACCAGATCTGAGCCTGGGAGCTCTCTGGCTAACTAGGGAACCCACTGCTTAAGCCTCAATAAAGCTTG
CCTTGAGTGCTTCAAGTAGTGTGTGCCCGTCTGTTGTGTGACTCTGGTAACTAGAGATCCCTCAGACCCT
TTTAGTCAGTGTGGAAAATCTCTAGCAGTAGTAGTTCATGTCATCTTATTATTCAGTATTTATAACTTGC
AAAGAAATGAATATCAGAGAGTGAGAGGCCCGGGTTAATTAAGGAAAGGGCTAGATCATTCTTGAAGACG
AAAGGGCCTCGTGATACGCCTATTTTTATAGGTTAATGTCATGATAATAATGGTTTCTTAGACGTCAGGT
GGCACTTTTCGGGGAAATGTGCGCGGAACCCCTATTTGTTTATTTTTCTAAATACATTCAAATATGTATC
CGCTCATGAGACAATAACCCTGATAAATGCTTCAATAATATTGAAAAAGGAAGAGTATGAGTATTCAACA
TTTCCGTGTCGCCCTTATTCCCTTTTTTGCGGCATTTTGCCTTCCTGTTTTTGCTCACCCAGAAACGCTG
GTGAAAGTAAAAGATGCTGAAGATCAGTTGGGTGCACGAGTGGGTTACATCGAACTGGATCTCAACAGCG
GTAAGATCCTTGAGAGTTTTCGCCCCGAAGAACGTTTTCCAATGATGAGCACTTTTAAAGTTCTGCTATG
TGGCGCGGTATTATCCCGTGTTGACGCCGGGCAAGAGCAACTCGGTCGCCGCATACACTATTCTCAGAAT
GACTTGGTTGAGTACTCACCAGTCACAGAAAAGCATCTTACGGATGGCATGACAGTAAGAGAATTATGCA
GTGCTGCCATAACCATGAGTGATAACACTGCGGCCAACTTACTTCTGACAACGATCGGAGGACCGAAGGA
GCTAACCGCTTTTTTGCACAACATGGGGGATCATGTAACTCGCCTTGATCGTTGGGAACCGGAGCTGAAT
GAAGCCATACCAAACGACGAGCGTGACACCACGATGCCTGTAGCAATGGCAACAACGTTGCGCAAACTAT
TAACTGGCGAACTACTTACTCTAGCTTCCCGGCAACAATTAATAGACTGGATGGAGGCGGATAAAGTTGC
AGGACCACTTCTGCGCTCGGCCCTTCCGGCTGGCTGGTTTATTGCTGATAAATCTGGAGCCGGTGAGCGT
GGGTCTCGCGGTATCATTGCAGCACTGGGGCCAGATGGTAAGCCCTCCCGTATCGTAGTTATCTACACGA
CGGGGAGTCAGGCAACTATGGATGAACGAAATAGACAGATCGCTGAGATAGGTGCCTCACTGATTAAGCA
TTGGTAACTGTCAGACCAAGTTTACTCATATATACTTTAGATTGATTTAAAACTTCATTTTTAATTTAAA
AGGATCTAGGTGAAGATCCTTTTTGATAATCTCATGACCAAAATCCCTTAACGTGAGTTTTCGTTCCACT
GAGCGTCAGACCCCGTAGAAAAGATCAAAGGATCTTCTTGAGATCCTTTTTTTCTGCGCGTAATCTGCTG
CTTGCAAACAAAAAAACCACCGCTACCAGCGGTGGTTTGTTTGCCGGATCAAGAGCTACCAACTCTTTTT
CCGAAGGTAACTGGCTTCAGCAGAGCGCAGATACCAAATACTGTTCTTCTAGTGTAGCCGTAGTTAGGCC
ACCACTTCAAGAACTCTGTAGCACCGCCTACATACCTCGCTCTGCTAATCCTGTTACCAGTGGCTGCTGC
CAGTGGCGATAAGTCGTGTCTTACCGGGTTGGACTCAAGACGATAGTTACCGGATAAGGCGCAGCGGTCG
GGCTGAACGGGGGGTTCGTGCACACAGCCCAGCTTGGAGCGAACGACCTACACCGAACTGAGATACCTAC
AGCGTGAGCTATGAGAAAGCGCCACGCTTCCCGAAGGGAGAAAGGCGGACAGGTATCCGGTAAGCGGCAG
GGTCGGAACAGGAGAGCGCACGAGGGAGCTTCCAGGGGGAAACGCCTGGTATCTTTATAGTCCTGTCGGG
TTTCGCCACCTCTGACTTGAGCGTCGATTTTTGTGATGCTCGTCAGGGGGGCGGAGCCTATGGAAAAACG
CCAGCAACGCGGCCTTTTTACGGTTCCTGGCCTTTTGCTGGCCTTTTGCTCACATGTTCTTTCCTGCGTT
ATCCCCTGATTCTGTGGATAACCGTATTACCGCCTTTGAGTGAGCTGATACCGCTCGCCGCAGCCGAACG
ACCGAGCGCAGCGAGTCAGTGAGCGAGGAAGCGGAAGAGCGCCCAATACGCAAACCGCCTCTCCCCGCGC
GTTGGCCGATTCATTAATGCAGCAAGCTCATGGCTGACTAATTTTTTTTATTTATGCAGAGGCCGAGGCC
GCCTCGGCCTCTGAGCTATTCCAGAAGTAGTGAGGAGGCTTTTTTGGAGGCCTAGGCTTTTGCAAAAAGC
TCCCCGTGGCACGACAGGTTTCCCGACTGGAAAGCGGGCAGTGAGCGCAACGCAATTAATGTGAGTTAGC
TCACTCATTAGGCACCCCAGGCTTTACACTTTATGCTTCCGGCTCGTATGTTGTGTGGAATTGTGAGCGG
ATAACAATTTCACACAGGAAACAGCTATGACATGATTACGAATTTCACAAATAAAGCATTTTTTTCACTG
CATTCTAGTTGTGGTTTGTCCAAACTCATCAATGTATCTTATCATGTCTGGATCAACTGGATAACTCAAG
CTAACCAAAATCATCCCAAACTTCCCACCCCATACCCTATTACCACTGCCAATTACCTGTGGTTTCATTT
ACTCTAAACCTGTGATTCCTCTGAATTATTTTCATTTTAAAGAAATTGTATTTGTTAAATATGTACTACA
AACTTAGTAGT
