>Addgene plasmid #116362 | pHAGE-ERBB3-L263F | depositor partial sequence | sequence record 219236 | insert
ATGAGGGCGAACGACGCTCTGCAGGTGCTGGGCTTGCTTTTCAGCCTGGCCCGGGGCTCCGAGGTGGGCA
ACTCTCAGGCAGTGTGTCCTGGGACTCTGAATGGCCTGAGTGTGACCGGCGATGCTGAGAACCAATACCA
GACACTGTACAAGCTCTACGAGAGGTGTGAGGTGGTGATGGGGAACCTTGAGATTGTGCTCACGGGACAC
AATGCCGACCTCTCCTTCCTGCAGTGGATTCGAGAAGTGACAGGCTATGTCCTCGTGGCCATGAATGAAT
TCTCTACTCTACCATTGCCCAACCTCCGCGTGGTGCGAGGGACCCAGGTCTACGATGGGAAGTTTGCCAT
CTTCGTCATGTTGAACTATAACACCAACTCCAGCCACGCTCTGCGCCAGCTCCGCTTGACTCAGCTCACC
GAGATTCTGTCAGGGGGTGTTTATATTGAGAAGAACGATAAGCTTTGTCACATGGACACAATTGACTGGA
GGGACATCGTGAGGGACCGAGATGCTGAGATAGTGGTGAAGGACAATGGCAGAAGCTGTCCCCCCTGTCA
TGAGGTTTGCAAGGGGCGATGCTGGGGTCCTGGATCAGAAGACTGCCAGACATTGACCAAGACCATCTGT
GCTCCTCAGTGTAATGGTCACTGCTTTGGGCCCAACCCCAACCAGTGCTGCCATGATGAGTGTGCCGGGG
GCTGCTCAGGCCCTCAGGACACAGACTGCTTTGCCTGCCGGCACTTCAATGACAGTGGAGCCTGTGTACC
TCGCTGTCCACAGCCTTTTGTCTACAACAAGCTAACTTTCCAGCTGGAACCCAATCCCCACACCAAGTAT
CAGTATGGAGGAGTTTGTGTAGCCAGCTGTCCCCATAACTTTGTGGTGGATCAAACATCCTGTGTCAGGG
CCTGTCCTCCTGACAAGATGGAAGTAGATAAAAATGGGCTCAAGATGTGTGAGCCTTGTGGGGGACTATG
TCCCAAAGCCTGTGAGGGAACAGGCTCTGGGAGCCGCTTCCAGACTGTGGACTCGAGCAACATTGATGGA
TTTGTGAACTGCACCAAGATCCTGGGCAACCTGGACTTTCTGATCACCGGCCTCAATGGAGACCCCTGGC
ACAAGATCCCTGCCCTGGACCCAGAGAAGCTCAATGTCTTCCGGACAGTACGGGAGATCACAGGTTACCT
GAACATCCAGTCCTGGCCGCCCCACATGCACAACTTCAGTGTTTTTTCCAATTTGACAACCATTGGAGGC
AGAAGCCTCTACAACCGGGGCTTCTCATTGTTGATCATGAAGAACTTGAATGTCACATCTCTGGGCTTCC
GATCCCTGAAGGAAATTAGTGCTGGGCGTATCTATATAAGTGCCAATAGGCAGCTCTGCTACCACCACTC
TTTGAACTGGACCAAGGTGCTTCGGGGGCCTACGGAAGAGCGACTAGACATCAAGCATAATCGGCCGCGC
AGAGACTGCGTGGCAGAGGGCAAAGTGTGTGACCCACTGTGCTCCTCTGGGGGATGCTGGGGCCCAGGCC
CTGGTCAGTGCTTGTCCTGTCGAAATTATAGCCGAGGAGGTGTCTGTGTGACCCACTGCAACTTTCTGAA
TGGGGAGCCTCGAGAATTTGCCCATGAGGCCGAATGCTTCTCCTGCCACCCGGAATGCCAACCCATGGAG
GGCACTGCCACATGCAATGGCTCGGGCTCTGATACTTGTGCTCAATGTGCCCATTTTCGAGATGGGCCCC
ACTGTGTGAGCAGCTGCCCCCATGGAGTCCTAGGTGCCAAGGGCCCAATCTACAAGTACCCAGATGTTCA
GAATGAATGTCGGCCCTGCCATGAGAACTGCACCCAGGGGTGTAAAGGACCAGAGCTTCAAGACTGTTTA
GGACAAACACTGGTGCTGATCGGCAAAACCCATCTGACAATGGCTTTGACAGTGATAGCAGGATTGGTAG
TGATTTTCATGATGCTGGGCGGCACTTTTCTCTACTGGCGTGGGCGCCGGATTCAGAATAAAAGGGCTAT
GAGGCGATACTTGGAACGGGGTGAGAGCATAGAGCCTCTGGACCCCAGTGAGAAGGCTAACAAAGTCTTG
GCCAGAATCTTCAAAGAGACAGAGCTAAGGAAGCTTAAAGTGCTTGGCTCGGGTGTCTTTGGAACTGTGC
ACAAAGGAGTGTGGATCCCTGAGGGTGAATCAATCAAGATTCCAGTCTGCATTAAAGTCATTGAGGACAA
GAGTGGACGGCAGAGTTTTCAAGCTGTGACAGATCATATGCTGGCCATTGGCAGCCTGGACCATGCCCAC
ATTGTAAGGCTGCTGGGACTATGCCCAGGGTCATCTCTGCAGCTTGTCACTCAATATTTGCCTCTGGGTT
CTCTGCTGGATCATGTGAGACAACACCGGGGGGCACTGGGGCCACAGCTGCTGCTCAACTGGGGAGTACA
AATTGCCAAGGGAATGTACTACCTTGAGGAACATGGTATGGTGCATAGAAACCTGGCTGCCCGAAACGTG
CTACTCAAGTCACCCAGTCAGGTTCAGGTGGCAGATTTTGGTGTGGCTGACCTGCTGCCTCCTGATGATA
AGCAGCTGCTATACAGTGAGGCCAAGACTCCAATTAAGTGGATGGCCCTTGAGAGTATCCACTTTGGGAA
ATACACACACCAGAGTGATGTCTGGAGCTATGGTGTGACAGTTTGGGAGTTGATGACCTTCGGGGCAGAG
CCCTATGCAGGGCTACGATTGGCTGAAGTACCAGACCTGCTAGAGAAGGGGGAGCGGTTGGCACAGCCCC
AGATCTGCACAATTGATGTCTACATGGTGATGGTCAAGTGTTGGATGATTGATGAGAACATTCGCCCAAC
CTTTAAAGAACTAGCCAATGAGTTCACCAGGATGGCCCGAGACCCACCACGGTATCTGGTCATAAAGAGA
GAGAGTGGGCCTGGAATAGCCCCTGGGCCAGAGCCCCATGGTCTGACAAACAAGAAGCTAGAGGAAGTAG
AGCTGGAGCCAGAACTAGACCTAGACCTAGACTTGGAAGCAGAGGAGGACAACCTGGCAACCACCACACT
GGGCTCCGCCCTCAGCCTACCAGTTGGAACACTTAATCGGCCACGTGGGAGCCAGAGCCTTTTAAGTCCA
TCATCTGGATACATGCCCATGAACCAGGGTAATCTTGGGGAGTCTTGCCAGGAGTCTGCAGTTTCTGGGA
GCAGTGAACGGTGCCCCCGTCCAGTCTCTCTACACCCAATGCCACGGGGATGCCTGGCATCAGAGTCATC
AGAGGGGCATGTAACAGGCTCTGAGGCTGAGCTCCAGGAGAAAGTGTCAATGTGTAGGAGCCGGAGCAGG
AGCCGGAGCCCACGGCCACGCGGAGATAGCGCCTACCATTCCCAGCGCCACAGTCTGCTGACTCCTGTTA
CCCCACTCTCCCCACCCGGGTTAGAGGAAGAGGATGTCAACGGTTATGTCATGCCAGATACACACCTCAA
AGGTACTCCCTCCTCCCGGGAAGGCACCCTTTCTTCAGTGGGTCTCAGTTCTGTCCTGGGTACTGAAGAA
GAAGATGAAGATGAGGAGTATGAATACATGAACCGGAGGAGAAGGCACAGTCCACCTCATCCCCCTAGGC
CAAGTTCCCTTGAGGAGCTGGGTTATGAGTACATGGATGTGGGGTCAGACCTCAGTGCCTCTCTGGGCAG
CACACAGAGTTGCCCACTCCACCCTGTACCCATCATGCCCACTGCAGGCACAACTCCAGATGAAGACTAT
GAATATATGAATCGGCAACGAGATGGAGGTGGTCCTGGGGGTGATTATGCAGCCATGGGGGCCTGCCCAG
CATCTGAGCAAGGGTATGAAGAGATGAGAGCTTTTCAGGGGCCTGGACATCAGGCCCCCCATGTCCATTA
TGCCCGCCTAAAAACTCTACGTAGCTTAGAGGCTACAGACTCTGCCTTTGATAACCCTGATTACTGGCAT
AGCAGGCTTTTCCCCAAGGCTAATGCCCAGAGAACGTAA
